Addgene plasmid #180436: BPK1520-LRRK2-G2019S-ng
Purpose: Transiently expressing a nicking sgRNA to facilitate the introduction of LRRK2-G2019S mutation in PE3 approach
Depositing lab: Frank Soldner. Publication: Highly efficient generation of isogenic pluripotent stem cell models using prime editing. Li H, Busquets O, Verma Y, Syed KM, Kutnowski N, Pangilinan GR, Gilbert LA, Bateup HS, Rio DC, Hockemeyer D, Soldner F. Elife. 2022 Sep 7;11:e79208. doi: 10.7554/eLife.79208. PubMed 36069759.
Backbone
  Vector backbone: BPK1520
  Backbone manufacturer: Addgene Plasmid #65777
  Backbone size w/o insert (bp): 2280
  Vector type: Mammalian Expression, CRISPR
Growth in bacteria
  Bacterial resistance: Ampicillin, 100 μg/mL
  Growth temperature: 37°C
  Growth strain: DH5alpha
  Copy number: High Copy
Gene/Insert
  Gene/Insert name: ncRNA targeting LRRK2-G2019S (alt name: PARK8; RIPK7; ROCO2; AURA17; DARDARIN)
  gRNA/shRNA sequence: GACAGACCTGATCACCTACC
  Species: H. sapiens (human)
  Insert size (bp): 20
  Entrez Gene: LRRK2 (a.k.a. AURA17, DARDARIN, PARK8, RIPK7, ROCO2)
  Promoter: U6
  Cloning method: Restriction Enzyme; 5′ cloning site BsmBI (destroyed during cloning); 3′ cloning site BsmBI (destroyed during cloning)
  Sequencing primers: 5′ ACTATCATATGCTTACCGTAAC
Terms and licenses: Academic/Nonprofit Terms; Industry Terms: Not Available to Industry
How to cite: BPK1520-LRRK2-G2019S-ng was a gift from Frank Soldner (Addgene plasmid # 180436 ; http://n2t.net/addgene:180436 ; RRID:Addgene_180436)
