[The description below was written by a language model from this plasmid's Addgene catalogue record and pLannotate feature annotations shown in this document.]
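Description:
BPK1520-LRRK2-G2019S-ng is a small (about 2.3 kb) mammalian CRISPR guide-expression plasmid built on the BPK1520 backbone. It is propagated in E. coli as a high-copy plasmid through a ColE1/pUC-type origin of replication and is selected with ampicillin via a β-lactamase (AmpR) gene driven by its own bla promoter. The plasmid carries no mammalian selection marker, reporter or Cas9 coding sequence, consistent with its intended use by transient transfection alongside other editing components. A short attB1 fragment annotated upstream of the expression cassette appears to be a backbone remnant with no stated function in this construct.

The payload is a single RNA polymerase III transcription unit. A human U6 promoter drives a 20-nucleotide spacer targeting the human LRRK2 locus (also known as PARK8 or dardarin), fused directly to the Streptococcus pyogenes Cas9 guide RNA scaffold. The spacer was inserted between two BsmBI sites, both of which were destroyed during cloning.

The resulting transcript is a conventional sgRNA that serves as the nicking guide in a PE3 prime-editing strategy. In PE3, a prime editor and a pegRNA, supplied from separate constructs, write the desired change into one DNA strand. A second sgRNA directs the editor's nickase to cut the unedited strand nearby, which biases repair toward copying the edit and raises efficiency. Here the goal is introduction of the Parkinson's disease-associated LRRK2 G2019S mutation, and the associated work concerns generating isogenic human pluripotent stem cell models by prime editing.
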