Features (pLannotate 1.2.2; 6 found; start..end, strand, type, name):
     43..60      +  protein_bind   attB1 (fragment): mutant version of attB; recombination site for the Gateway® BP reaction BP Clonase™
    112..352     +  promoter       U6 promoter: RNA polymerase III promoter for human U6 snRNA
    381..456     +  misc_RNA       gRNA scaffold: guide RNA scaffold for the Streptococcus pyogenes CRISPR/Cas9 system
    560..1148    -  rep_origin     ori: high-copy-number ColE1/pMB1/pBR322/pUC origin of replication
   1319..2179    -  CDS            AmpR: β-lactamase; bla; confers resistance to ampicillin, carbenicillin, and related antibiotics
   2180..5       -  promoter       AmpR promoter (across the origin): bla
>Addgene plasmid #180436 | BPK1520-LRRK2-G2019S-ng | addgene full sequence | sequence record 357728 | Addgene NGS Result
CCGCGCACATTTCCCCGAAAAGTGCCACCTGACGTCGCTAGCTGTACAAAAAAGCAGGCTTTAAAGGAAC
CAATTCAGTCGACTGGATCCGGTACCAAGGTCGGGCAGGAAGAGGGCCTATTTCCCATGATTCCTTCATA
TTTGCATATACGATACAAGGCTGTTAGAGAGATAATTAGAATTAATTTGACTGTAAACACAAAGATATTA
GTACAAAATACGTGACGTAGAAAGTAATAATTTCTTGGGTAGTTTGCAGTTTTAAAATTATGTTTTAAAA
TGGACTATCATATGCTTACCGTAACTTGAAAGTATTTCGATTTCTTGGCTTTATATATCTTGTGGAAAGG
ACGAAACACCGACAGACCTGATCACCTACCGTTTTAGAGCTAGAAATAGCAAGTTAAAATAAGGCTAGTC
CGTTATCAACTTGAAAAAGTGGCACCGAGTCGGTGCTTTTTTTAAGCTTGGGCCGCTCGAGGTACCTCTC
TACATATGACATGTGAGCAAAAGGCCAGCAAAAGGCCAGGAACCGTAAAAAGGCCGCGTTGCTGGCGTTT
TTCCATAGGCTCCGCCCCCCTGACGAGCATCACAAAAATCGACGCTCAAGTCAGAGGTGGCGAAACCCGA
CAGGACTATAAAGATACCAGGCGTTTCCCCCTGGAAGCTCCCTCGTGCGCTCTCCTGTTCCGACCCTGCC
GCTTACCGGATACCTGTCCGCCTTTCTCCCTTCGGGAAGCGTGGCGCTTTCTCATAGCTCACGCTGTAGG
TATCTCAGTTCGGTGTAGGTCGTTCGCTCCAAGCTGGGCTGTGTGCACGAACCCCCCGTTCAGCCCGACC
GCTGCGCCTTATCCGGTAACTATCGTCTTGAGTCCAACCCGGTAAGACACGACTTATCGCCACTGGCAGC
AGCCACTGGTAACAGGATTAGCAGAGCGAGGTATGTAGGCGGTGCTACAGAGTTCTTGAAGTGGTGGCCT
AACTACGGCTACACTAGAAGAACAGTATTTGGTATCTGCGCTCTGCTGAAGCCAGTTACCTTCGGAAAAA
GAGTTGGTAGCTCTTGATCCGGCAAACAAACCACCGCTGGTAGCGGTGGTTTTTTTGTTTGCAAGCAGCA
GATTACGCGCAGAAAAAAAGGATCTCAAGAAGATCCTTTGATCTTTTCTACGGGGTCTGACGCTCAGTGG
AACGAAAACTCACGTTAAGGGATTTTGGTCATGAGATTATCAAAAAGGATCTTCACCTAGATCCTTTTAA
ATTAAAAATGAAGTTTTAAATCAATCTAAAGTATATATGAGTAAACTTGGTCTGACAGTTACCAATGCTT
AATCAGTGAGGCACCTATCTCAGCGATCTGTCTATTTCGTTCATCCATAGTTGCCTGACTCCCCGTCGTG
TAGATAACTACGATACGGGAGGGCTTACCATCTGGCCCCAGTGCTGCAATGATACCGCGAGACCCACGCT
CACCGGCTCCAGATTTATCAGCAATAAACCAGCCAGCCGGAAGGGCCGAGCGCAGAAGTGGTCCTGCAAC
TTTATCCGCCTCCATCCAGTCTATTAATTGTTGCCGGGAAGCTAGAGTAAGTAGTTCGCCAGTTAATAGT
TTGCGCAACGTTGTTGCCATTGCTACAGGCATCGTGGTGTCACGCTCGTCGTTTGGTATGGCTTCATTCA
GCTCCGGTTCCCAACGATCAAGGCGAGTTACATGATCCCCCATGTTGTGCAAAAAAGCGGTTAGCTCCTT
CGGTCCTCCGATCGTTGTCAGAAGTAAGTTGGCCGCAGTGTTATCACTCATGGTTATGGCAGCACTGCAT
AATTCTCTTACTGTCATGCCATCCGTAAGATGCTTTTCTGTGACTGGTGAGTACTCAACCAAGTCATTCT
GAGAATAGTGTATGCGGCGACCGAGTTGCTCTTGCCCGGCGTCAATACGGGATAATACCGCGCCACATAG
CAGAACTTTAAAAGTGCTCATCATTGGAAAACGTTCTTCGGGGCGAAAACTCTCAAGGATCTTACCGCTG
TTGAGATCCAGTTCGATGTAACCCACTCGTGCACCCAACTGATCTTCAGCATCTTTTACTTTCACCAGCG
TTTCTGGGTGAGCAAAAACAGGAAGGCAAAATGCCGCAAAAAAGGGAATAAGGGCGACACGGAAATGTTG
AATACTCATACTCTTCCTTTTTCAATATTATTGAAGCATTTATCAGGGTTATTGTCTCATGAGCGGATAC
ATATTTGAATGTATTTAGAAAAATAAACAAATAGGGGTT
